Addgene plasmid #147303: pnEA-NpH-HsNot10_221-404_Q
Purpose: Bacterial Expression of HsNot10_221-404
Depositing lab: Elisa Izaurralde. Depositing organization: Max Planck Institute for Developmental Biology.
Backbone
  Vector backbone: Unknown
  Vector type: Bacterial Expression
Growth in bacteria
  Bacterial resistance: Ampicillin, 100 μg/mL
  Growth temperature: 37°C
  Growth strain: DH5alpha
  Copy number: Low Copy
Gene/Insert
  Gene/Insert name: HsNot10_221-404
  Species: H. sapiens (human)
  Entrez Gene: CNOT10 (a.k.a. FLJ12890, FLJ13165, DKFZp434K115)
  Cloning method: Unknown
Terms and licenses: Academic/Nonprofit Terms; Industry Terms: Not Available to Industry
Depositor comments: ORF extracted from NCBI:NM_015442.1 Plasmids from this collection were made available to the research community and donated after the lab closed. Please note that the sequence provided by the depositing laboratory may be theoretical/predicted or based on Sanger sequencing results. There may be discrepancies between sequencing results obtained by Addgene and the depositor sequence. If an Addgene verified sequence is not available, please contact before placing your order to request that our lab fully sequence the plasmid.
How to cite: pnEA-NpH-HsNot10_221-404_Q was a gift from Elisa Izaurralde (Addgene plasmid # 147303 ; http://n2t.net/addgene:147303 ; RRID:Addgene_147303)
