[The description below was written by a language model from this plasmid's Addgene catalogue record and pLannotate feature annotations shown in this document.]
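Description:
pnEA-NpH-HsNot10_221-404_Q is a 6.3 kb bacterial expression plasmid for producing a fragment of human CNOT10 (residues 221–404 according to the construct name) in E. coli. The catalogue entry lists the backbone as unknown, but the annotated features show a pET-style, pBR322-derived architecture. It carries a ColE1/pMB1-type origin together with the bom mobility region and the rop gene, which is consistent with the recorded low copy number. Selection relies on a β-lactamase (AmpR) cassette conferring ampicillin resistance. Several scattered fragments of the tetracycline resistance gene and its promoter are remnants of the parental backbone and do not represent a functional marker.

The expression cassette consists of a T7 promoter followed by a lac operator, the strong T7 gene 10 ribosome binding site, the coding region and a T7 terminator. A plasmid-borne lacI gene under its own promoter supplies lac repressor, so transcription depends on a host providing T7 RNA polymerase and is induced with IPTG or lactose. Upstream of the insert, a short match to a composite His/TEV tag suggests a small N-terminal affinity tag, probably a polyhistidine stretch, although the record does not spell out the tag or any protease cleavage site. The short hit to a T7 gene 10-derived sequence just before the terminator is probably vector sequence rather than a fused solubility tag.

The insert derives from the CNOT10 open reading frame. CNOT10 is a subunit of the CCR4-NOT deadenylase complex, which is involved in mRNA decay and translational repression. The construct is suited to recombinant production of this defined CNOT10 region. The depositor notes that the supplied sequence may be theoretical rather than fully verified.
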