Features (pLannotate 1.2.2; 20 found; start..end, strand, type, name):
    104..208     +  promoter       AmpR promoter: bla
    209..1069    +  CDS            AmpR: β-lactamase; bla; confers resistance to ampicillin, carbenicillin, and related antibiotics
   1240..1828    +  rep_origin     ori: high-copy-number ColE1/pMB1/pBR322/pUC origin of replication
   2014..2156    -  misc_feature   bom: basis of mobility region from pBR322
   2258..2449    -  CDS            rop: Rop protein, which maintains plasmids at low copy number; rop
   2466..2846    +  CDS            YPB1_ECOLX: Protein predicted: Swiss-Prot protein existence level 4. From Escherichia coli.
   3088..3712    -  CDS            TcR (fragment): tetracycline efflux protein; tet; confers resistance to tetracycline
   3727..3748    -  protein_bind   CAP binding site: CAP binding activates transcription in the presence of cAMP. E. coli catabolite activator protein
   3761..4843    -  CDS            lacI: lac repressor; lacI; The lac repressor binds to the lac operator to inhibit transcription in E. coli. This inhibition can be relieved by adding lactose or isopropyl-β-D-thiogalactopyranoside (IPTG).
   4844..4921    -  promoter       lacI promoter: lacI
   4929..5208    -  CDS            TcR (fragment): tetracycline efflux protein; tet; confers resistance to tetracycline
   5230..5248    +  promoter       T7 promoter: promoter for bacteriophage T7 RNA polymerase
   5249..5273    +  protein_bind   lac operator: The lac repressor binds to the lac operator to inhibit transcription in E. coli. This inhibition can be relieved by adding lactose or isopropyl-β-D-thiogalactopyranoside (IPTG). lac repressor encoded by lacI
   5288..5310    +  RBS            RBS: efficient ribosome binding site from bacteriophage T7 gene 10 (Olins and Rangwala, 1989)
   5329..5345    +  CDS            capTEV™ (fragment): composite tag for in vivo biotinylation, TEV protease cleavage, and 6xHis tagging
   5401..5955    +  CDS            CNOT10 (fragment): CNO10_HUMAN - Experimental evidence at protein level: Swiss-Prot protein existence level 1. Component of the CCR4-NOT complex which is one of the major cellular mRNA deadenylases and is linked to various cellular processes including bulk mRNA degradation, miRNA-mediated repression, translational repression during translational initiation and general transcription regulation. Additional complex functions may be a consequence of its influence on mRNA expression. Is not required for association of CNOT7 to the CCR4-NOT complex. From Homo sapiens (Human).
   5996..6045    +  CDS            SET1 (fragment): solubility-enhancement tag derived from T7 phage gene 10B
   6053..6100    +  terminator     T7 terminator: transcription terminator for bacteriophage T7 RNA polymerase
   6123..6227    -  CDS            TcR (fragment): tetracycline efflux protein; tet; confers resistance to tetracycline
   6275..6303    -  promoter       tet promoter: E. coli promoter for tetracycline efflux protein gene
>Addgene plasmid #147303 | pnEA-NpH-HsNot10_221-404_Q | depositor full sequence | sequence record 289750 | Full Sequence
TTCTTGAAGACGAAAGGGCCTCGTGATACGCCTATTTTTATAGGTTAATGTCATGATAATAATGGTTTCT
TAGACGTCAGGTGGCACTTTTCGGGGAAATGTGCGCGGAACCCCTATTTGTTTATTTTTCTAAATACATT
CAAATATGTATCCGCTCATGAGACAATAACCCTGATAAATGCTTCAATAATATTGAAAAAGGAAGAGTAT
GAGTATTCAACATTTCCGTGTCGCCCTTATTCCCTTTTTTGCGGCATTTTGCCTTCCTGTTTTTGCTCAC
CCAGAAACGCTGGTGAAAGTAAAAGATGCTGAAGATCAGTTGGGTGCACGAGTGGGTTACATCGAACTGG
ATCTCAACAGCGGTAAGATCCTTGAGAGTTTTCGCCCCGAAGAACGTTTTCCAATGATGAGCACTTTTAA
AGTTCTGCTATGTGGCGCGGTATTATCCCGTGTTGACGCCGGGCAAGAGCAACTCGGTCGCCGCATACAC
TATTCTCAGAATGACTTGGTTGAGTACTCACCAGTCACAGAAAAGCATCTTACGGATGGCATGACAGTAA
GAGAATTATGCAGTGCTGCCATAACCATGAGTGATAACACTGCGGCCAACTTACTTCTGACAACGATCGG
AGGACCGAAGGAGCTAACCGCTTTTTTGCACAACATGGGGGATCATGTAACTCGCCTTGATCGTTGGGAA
CCGGAGCTGAATGAAGCCATACCAAACGACGAGCGTGACACCACGATGCCTGCAGCAATGGCAACAACGT
TGCGCAAACTATTAACTGGCGAACTACTTACTCTAGCTTCCCGGCAACAATTAATAGACTGGATGGAGGC
GGATAAAGTTGCAGGACCACTTCTGCGCTCGGCCCTTCCGGCTGGCTGGTTTATTGCTGATAAATCTGGA
GCCGGTGAGCGTGGGTCTCGCGGTATCATTGCAGCACTGGGGCCAGATGGTAAGCCCTCCCGTATCGTAG
TTATCTACACGACGGGGAGTCAGGCAACTATGGATGAACGAAATAGACAGATCGCTGAGATAGGTGCCTC
ACTGATTAAGCATTGGTAACTGTCAGACCAAGTTTACTCATATATACTTTAGATTGATTTAAAACTTCAT
TTTTAATTTAAAAGGATCTAGGTGAAGATCCTTTTTGATAATCTCATGACCAAAATCCCTTAACGTGAGT
TTTCGTTCCACTGAGCGTCAGACCCCGTAGAAAAGATCAAAGGATCTTCTTGAGATCCTTTTTTTCTGCG
CGTAATCTGCTGCTTGCAAACAAAAAAACCACCGCTACCAGCGGTGGTTTGTTTGCCGGATCAAGAGCTA
CCAACTCTTTTTCCGAAGGTAACTGGCTTCAGCAGAGCGCAGATACCAAATACTGTCCTTCTAGTGTAGC
CGTAGTTAGGCCACCACTTCAAGAACTCTGTAGCACCGCCTACATACCTCGCTCTGCTAATCCTGTTACC
AGTGGCTGCTGCCAGTGGCGATAAGTCGTGTCTTACCGGGTTGGACTCAAGACGATAGTTACCGGATAAG
GCGCAGCGGTCGGGCTGAACGGGGGGTTCGTGCACACAGCCCAGCTTGGAGCGAACGACCTACACCGAAC
TGAGATACCTACAGCGTGAGCTATGAGAAAGCGCCACGCTTCCCGAAGGGAGAAAGGCGGACAGGTATCC
GGTAAGCGGCAGGGTCGGAACAGGAGAGCGCACGAGGGAGCTTCCAGGGGGAAACGCCTGGTATCTTTAT
AGTCCTGTCGGGTTTCGCCACCTCTGACTTGAGCGTCGATTTTTGTGATGCTCGTCAGGGGGGCGGAGCC
TATGGAAAAACGCCAGCAACGCGGCCTTTTTACGGTTCCTGGCCTTTTGCTGGCCTTTTGCTCACATGTT
CTTTCCTGCGTTATCCCCTGATTCTGTGGATAACCGTATTACCGCCTTTGAGTGAGCTGATACCGCTCGC
CGCAGCCGAACGACCGAGCGCAGCGAGTCAGTGAGCGAGGAAGCGGAAGAGCGCCTGATGCGGTATTTTC
TCCTTACGCATCTGTGCGGTATTTCACACCGCATATATGGTGCACTCTCAGTACAATCTGCTCTGATGCC
GCATAGTTAAGCCAGTATACACTCCGCTATCGCTACGTGACTGGGTCATGGCTGCGCCCCGACACCCGCC
AACACCCGCTGACGCGCCCTGACGGGCTTGTCTGCTCCCGGCATCCGCTTACAGACAAGCTGTGACCGTC
TCCGGGAGCTGCATGTGTCAGAGGTTTTCACCGTCATCACCGAAACGCGCGAGGCAGCTGCGGTAAAGCT
CATCAGCGTGGTCGTGAAGCGATTCACAGATGTCTGCCTGTTCATCCGCGTCCAGCTCGTTGAGTTTCTC
CAGAAGCGTTAATGTCTGGCTTCTGATAAAGCGGGCCATGTTAAGGGCGGTTTTTTCCTGTTTGGTCACT
GATGCCTCCGTGTAAGGGGGATTTCTGTTCATGGGGGTAATGATACCGATGAAACGAGAGAGGATGCTCA
CGATACGGGTTACTGATGATGAACATGCCCGGTTACTGGAACGTTGTGAGGGTAAACAACTGGCGGTATG
GATGCGGCGGGACCAGAGAAAAATCACTCAGGGTCAATGCCAGCGCTTCGTTAATACAGATGTAGGTGTT
CCACAGGGTAGCCAGCAGCATCCTGCGATGCAGATCCGGAACATAATGGTGCAGGGCGCTGACTTCCGCG
TTTCCAGACTTTACGAAACACGGAAACCGAAGACCATTCATGTTGTTGCTCAGGTCGCAGACGTTTTGCA
GCAGCAGTCGCTTCACGTTCGCTCGCGTATCGGTGATTCATTCTGCTAACCAGTAAGGCAACCCCGCCAG
CCTAGCCGGGTCCTCAACGACAGGAGCACGATCATGCGCACCCGTGGCCAGGACCCAACGCTGCCCGAGA
TGCGCCGCGTGCGGCTGCTGGAGATGGCGGACGCGATGGATATGTTCTGCCAAGGGTTGGTTTGCGCATT
CACAGTTCTCCGCAAGAATTGATTGGCTCCAATTCTTGGAGTGGTGAATCCGTTAGCGAGGTGCCGCCGG
CTTCCATTCAGGTCGAGGTGGCCCGGCTCCATGCACCGCGACGCAACGCGGGGAGGCAGACAAGGTATAG
GGCGGCGCCTACAATCCATGCCAACCCGTTCCATGTGCTCGCCGAGGCGGCATAAATCGCCGTGACGATC
AGCGGTCCAGTGATCGAAGTTAGGCTGGTAAGAGCCGCGAGCGATCCTTGAAGCTGTCCCTGATGGTCGT
CATCTACCTGCCTGGACAGCATGGCCTGCAACGCGGGCATCCCGATGCCGCCGGAAGCGAGAAGAATCAT
AATGGGGAAGGCCATCCAGCCTCGCGTCGCGAACGCCAGCAAGACGTAGCCCAGCGCGTCGGCCGCCATG
CCGGCGATAATGGCCTGCTTCTCGCCGAAACGTTTGGTGGCGGGACCAGTGACGAAGGCTTGAGCGAGGG
CGTGCAAGATTCCGAATACCGCAAGCGACAGGCCGATCATCGTCGCGCTCCAGCGAAAGCGGTCCTCGCC
GAAAATGACCCAGAGCGCTGCCGGCACCTGTCCTACGAGTTGCATGATAAAGAAGACAGTCATAAGTGCG
GCGACGATAGTCATGCCCCGCGCCCACCGGAAGGAGCTGACTGGGTTGAAGGCTCTCAAGGGCATCGGTC
GAGATCCCGGTGCCTAATGAGTGAGCTAACTTACATTAATTGCGTTGCGCTCACTGCCCGCTTTCCAGTC
GGGAAACCTGTCGTGCCAGCTGCATTAATGAATCGGCCAACGCGCGGGGAGAGGCGGTTTGCGTATTGGG
CGCCAGGGTGGTTTTTCTTTTCACCAGTGAGACGGGCAACAGCTGATTGCCCTTCACCGCCTGGCCCTGA
GAGAGTTGCAGCAAGCGGTCCACGCTGGTTTGCCCCAGCAGGCGAAAATCCTGTTTGATGGTGGTTAACG
GCGGGATATAACATGAGCTGTCTTCGGTATCGTCGTATCCCACTACCGAGATATCCGCACCAACGCGCAG
CCCGGACTCGGTAATGGCGCGCATTGCGCCCAGCGCCATCTGATCGTTGGCAACCAGCATCGCAGTGGGA
ACGATGCCCTCATTCAGCATTTGCATGGTTTGTTGAAAACCGGACATGGCACTCCAGTCGCCTTCCCGTT
CCGCTATCGGCTGAATTTGATTGCGAGTGAGATATTTATGCCAGCCAGCCAGACGCAGACGCGCCGAGAC
AGAACTTAATGGGCCCGCTAACAGCGCGATTTGCTGGTGACCCAATGCGACCAGATGCTCCACGCCCAGT
CGCGTACCGTCTTCATGGGAGAAAATAATACTGTTGATGGGTGTCTGGTCAGAGACATCAAGAAATAACG
CCGGAACATTAGTGCAGGCAGCTTCCACAGCAATGGCATCCTGGTCATCCAGCGGATAGTTAATGATCAG
CCCACTGACGCGTTGCGCGAGAAGATTGTGCACCGCCGCTTTACAGGCTTCGACGCCGCTTCGTTCTACC
ATCGACACCACCACGCTGGCACCCAGTTGATCGGCGCGAGATTTAATCGCCGCGACAATTTGCGACGGCG
CGTGCAGGGCCAGACTGGAGGTGGCAACGCCAATCAGCAACGACTGTTTGCCCGCCAGTTGTTGTGCCAC
GCGGTTGGGAATGTAATTCAGCTCCGCCATCGCCGCTTCCACTTTTTCCCGCGTTTTCGCAGAAACGTGG
CTGGCCTGGTTCACCACGCGGGAAACGGTCTGATAAGAGACACCGGCATACTCTGCGACATCGTATAACG
TTACTGGTTTCACATTCACCACCCTGAATTGACTCTCTTCCGGGCGCTATCATGCCATACCGCGAAAGGT
TTTGCGCCATTCGATGGTGTCCGGGATCTCGACGCTCTCCCTTATGCGACTCCTGCATTAGGAAGCAGCC
CAGTAGTAGGTTGAGGCCGTTGAGCACCGCCGCCGCAAGGAATGGTGCATGCAAGGAGATGGCGCCCAAC
AGTCCCCCGGCCACGGGGCCTGCCACCATACCCACGCCGAAACAAGCGCTCATGAGCCCGAAGTGGCGAG
CCCGATCTTCCCCATCGGTGATGTCGGCGATATAGGCGCCAGCAACCGCACCTGTGGCGCCGGTGATGCC
GGCCACGATGCGTCCGGCGTAGAGGATCGAGATCTCGATCCCGCGAAATTAATACGACTCACTATAGGGG
AATTGTGAGCGGATAACAATTCCCCACTAGTAATAATTTTGTTTAACTTTAAGAAGGAGATATACCATGG
GCAGCAGCCATCATCATCATCATCACAGCAGCGGTACCGGCAGCGGCCTGGAAGTTCTGTTCCAGGGGCC
CCATATGCTCGAGTACAAAGTACGAGCTTATATCCAAATGAAGTCTCTGAAAGCATGTAAAAGGGAAATC
AAGTCAGTCATGAATACAGCTGGAAATTCCGCACCCTCTCTCTTTCTTAAAAGCAATTTTGAGTACTTAA
GAGGTAATTATCGAAAAGCCGTGAAGCTATTAAATAGTTCAAACATTGCTGAGCATCCAGGATTCATGAA
AACAGGTGAATGCTTGAGATGCATGTTCTGGAATAACCTTGGTTGCATCCATTTTGCCATGAGCAAGCAC
AATTTGGGAATATTCTACTTTAAAAAGGCTCTGCAAGAGAATGACAATGTCTGTGCACAGCTCAGTGCAG
GTAGCACTGATCCAGGTAAAAAATTTTCAGGAAGACCCATGTGTACGTTACTAACCAATAAGAGATATGA
GTTGCTGTATAACTGTGGAATTCAGCTTCTTCACATTGGAAGGCCTCTTGCTGCCTTCGAATGTCTGATT
GAAGCTGTTCAGGTTTATCATGCAAATCCTCGCCTCTGGCTACGGCTGGCTGAATGCTGCATTGCTGCCA
ATAAGTAAGGATCCTAATAGTCTAGAGCTAGCCCTAGGAGATCCGGCTGCTAACAAAGCCCGAAAGGAAG
CTGAGTTGGCTGCTGCCACCGCTGAGCAATAACTAGCATAACCCCTTGGGGCCTCTAAACGGGTCTTGAG
GGGTTTTTTGCTGAAAGGAGGAACTATATCCGGATATCCCGCAAGAGGCCCGGCAGTACCGGCATAACCA
AGCCTATGCCTACAGCATCCAGGGTGACGGTGCCGAGGATGACGATGAGCGCATTGTTAGATTTCATACA
CGGTGCCTGACTGCGTTAGCAATTTAACTGTGATAAACTACCGCATTAAAGCTTATCGATGATAAGCTGT
CAAACATGAGAA
